>Addgene plasmid #196475 | p32m3C Trx-CC | addgene full sequence | sequence record 387256 | Addgene NGS Result
TAGGTGCCTCACTGATTAAGCATTGGTAACTGTCAGACCAAGTTTACTCATATATACTTTAGATTGATTT
AAAACTTCATTTTTAATTTAAAAGGATCTAGGTGAAGATCCTTTTTGATAATCTCATGACCAAAATCCCT
TAACGTGAGTTTTCGTTCCACTGAGCGTCAGACCCCGTAGAAAAGATCAAAGGATCTTCTTGAGATCCTT
TTTTTCTGCGCGTAATCTGCTGCTTGCAAACAAAAAAACCACCGCTACCAGCGGTGGTTTGTTTGCCGGA
TCAAGAGCTACCAACTCTTTTTCCGAAGGTAACTGGCTTCAGCAGAGCGCAGATACCAAATACTGTCCTT
CTAGTGTAGCCGTAGTTAGGCCACCACTTCAAGAACTCTGTAGCACCGCCTACATACCTCGCTCTGCTAA
TCCTGTTACCAGTGGCTGCTGCCAGTGGCGATAAGTCGTGTCTTACCGGGTTGGACTCAAGACGATAGTT
ACCGGATAAGGCGCAGCGGTCGGGCTGAACGGGGGGTTCGTGCACACAGCCCAGCTTGGAGCGAACGACC
TACACCGAACTGAGATACCTACAGCGTGAGCTATGAGAAAGCGCCACGCTTCCCGAAGGGAGAAAGGCGG
ACAGGTATCCGGTAAGCGGCAGGGTCGGAACAGGAGAGCGCACGAGGGAGCTTCCAGGGGGAAACGCCTG
GTATCTTTATAGTCCTGTCGGGTTTCGCCACCTCTGACTTGAGCGTCGATTTTTGTGATGCTCGTCAGGG
GGGCGGAGCCTATGGAAAAACGCCAGCAACGCGGCCTTTTTACGGTTCCTGGCCTTTTGCTGGCCTTTTG
CTCACATGTTCTTTCCTGCGTTATCCCCTGATTCTGTGGATAACCGTATTACCGCCTTTGAGTGAGCTGA
TACCGCTCGCCGCAGCCGAACGACCGAGCGCAGCGAGTCAGTGAGCGAGGAAGCGGAAGAGCGCCTGATG
CGGTATTTTCTCCTTACGCATCTGTGCGGTATTTCACACCGCAATGGTGCACTCTCAGTACAATCTGCTC
TGATGCCGCATAGTTAAGCCAGTATACACTCCGCTATCGCTACGTGACTGGGTCATGGCTGCGCCCCGAC
ACCCGCCAACACCCGCTGACGCGCCCTGACGGGCTTGTCTGCTCCCGGCATCCGCTTACAGACAAGCTGT
GACCGTCTCCGGGAGCTGCATGTGTCAGAGGTTTTCACCGTCATCACCGAAACGCGCGAGGCAGCTGCGG
TAAAGCTCATCAGCGTGGTCGTGAAGCGATTCACAGATGTCTGCCTGTTCATCCGCGTCCAGCTCGTTGA
GTTTCTCCAGAAGCGTTAATGTCTGGCTTCTGATAAAGCGGGCCATGTTAAGGGCGGTTTTTTCCTGTTT
GGTCACTGATGCCTCCGTGTAAGGGGGATTTCTGTTCATGGGGGTAATGATACCGATGAAACGAGAGAGG
ATGCTCACGATACGGGTTACTGATGATGAACATGCCCGGTTACTGGAACGTTGTGAGGGTAAACAACTGG
CGGTATGGATGCGGCGGGACCAGAGAAAAATCACTCAGGGTCAATGCCAGCGCTTCGTTAATACAGATGT
AGGTGTTCCACAGGGTAGCCAGCAGCATCCTGCGATGCAGATCCGGAACATAATGGTGCAGGGCGCTGAC
TTCCGCGTTTCCAGACTTTACGAAACACGGAAACCGAAGACCATTCATGTTGTTGCTCAGGTCGCAGACG
TTTTGCAGCAGCAGTCGCTTCACGTTCGCTCGCGTATCGGTGATTCATTCTGCTAACCAGTAAGGCAACC
CCGCCAGCCTAGCCGGGTCCTCAACGACAGGAGCACGATCATGCGCACCCGTGGGGCCGCCATGCCGGCG
ATAATGGCCTGCTTCTCGCCGAAACGTTTGGTGGCGGGACCAGTGACGAAGGCTTGAGCGAGGGCGTGCA
AGATTCCGAATACCGCAAGCGACAGGCCGATCATCGTCGCGCTCCAGCGAAAGCGGTCCTCGCCGAAAAT
GACCCAGAGCGCTGCCGGCACCTGTCCTACGAGTTGCATGATAAAGAAGACAGTCATAAGTGCGGCGACG
ATAGTCATGCCCCGCGCCCACCGGAAGGAGCTGACTGGGTTGAAGGCTCTCAAGGGCATCGGTCGAGATC
CCGGTGCCTAATGAGTGAGCTAACTTACATTAATTGCGTTGCGCTCACTGCCCGCTTTCCAGTCGGGAAA
CCTGTCGTGCCAGCTGCATTAATGAATCGGCCAACGCGCGGGGAGAGGCGGTTTGCGTATTGGGCGCCAG
GGTGGTTTTTCTTTTCACCAGTGAGACGGGCAACAGCTGATTGCCCTTCACCGCCTGGCCCTGAGAGAGT
TGCAGCAAGCGGTCCACGCTGGTTTGCCCCAGCAGGCGAAAATCCTGTTTGATGGTGGTTAACGGCGGGA
TATAACATGAGCTGTCTTCGGTATCGTCGTATCCCACTACCGAGATGTCCGCACCAACGCGCAGCCCGGA
CTCGGTAATGGCGCGCATTGCGCCCAGCGCCATCTGATCGTTGGCAACCAGCATCGCAGTGGGAACGATG
CCCTCATTCAGCATTTGCATGGTTTGTTGAAAACCGGACATGGCACTCCAGTCGCCTTCCCGTTCCGCTA
TCGGCTGAATTTGATTGCGAGTGAGATATTTATGCCAGCCAGCCAGACGCAGACGCGCCGAGACAGAACT
TAATGGGCCCGCTAACAGCGCGATTTGCTGGTGACCCAATGCGACCAGATGCTCCACGCCCAGTCGCGTA
CCGTCTTCATGGGAGAAAATAATACTGTTGATGGGTGTCTGGTCAGAGACATCAAGAAATAACGCCGGAA
CATTAGTGCAGGCAGCTTCCACAGCAATGGCATCCTGGTCATCCAGCGGATAGTTAATGATCAGCCCACT
GACGCGTTGCGCGAGAAGATTGTGCACCGCCGCTTTACAGGCTTCGACGCCGCTTCGTTCTACCATCGAC
ACCACCACGCTGGCACCCAGTTGATCGGCGCGAGATTTAATCGCCGCGACAATTTGCGACGGCGCGTGCA
GGGCCAGACTGGAGGTGGCAACGCCAATCAGCAACGACTGTTTGCCCGCCAGTTGTTGTGCCACGCGGTT
GGGAATGTAATTCAGCTCCGCCATCGCCGCTTCCACTTTTTCCCGCGTTTTCGCAGAAACGTGGCTGGCC
TGGTTCACCACGCGGGAAACGGTCTGATAAGAGACACCGGCATACTCTGCGACATCGTATAACGTTACTG
GTTTCACATTCACCACCCTGAATTGACTCTCTTCCGGGCGCTATCATGCCATACCGCGAAAGGTTTTGCG
CCATTCGATGGTGTCCGGGATCTCGACGCTCTCCCTTATGCGACTCCTGCATTAGGAAGCAGCCCAGTAG
TAGGTTGAGGCCGTTGAGCACCGCCGCCGCAAGGAATGGTGCATGCAAGGAGATGGCGCCCAACAGTCCC
CCGGCCACGGGGCCTGCCACCATACCCACGCCGAAACAAGCGCTCATGAGCCCGAAGTGGCGAGCCCGAT
CTTCCCCATCGGTGATGTCGGCGATATAGGCGCCAGCAACCGCACCTGTGGCGCCGGTGATGCCGGCCAC
GATGCGTCCGGCGTAGAGGATCGAGATCGATCTCGATCCCGCGAAATTAATACGACTCACTATAGGGGAA
TTGTGAGCGGATAACAATTCCCCTCTAGAAATAATTTTGTTTAACTTTAAGAAGGAGATATACATATGAG
CGATAAAATTATTCACCTGACTGACGACAGTTTTGACACGGATGTACTCAAAGCGGACGGGGCGATCCTC
GTCGATTTCTGGGCAGAGTGGTGCGGTCCGTGCAAAATGATCGCCCCGATTCTGGATGAAATCGCTGACG
AATATCAGGGCAAACTGACCGTTGCAAAACTGAACATCGATCAAAACCCTGGCACTGCGCCGAAATATGG
CATCCGTGGTATCCCGACTCTGCTGCTGTTCAAAAACGGTGAAGTGGCGGCAACCAAAGTGGGTGCACTG
TCTAAAGGTCAGTTGAAAGAGTTCCTCGACGCTAACCTGGCCGGTTCTGGTTCTGGCCATATGCACCATC
ATCATCATCATTCTTCTGGTCTGGAAGTTCTGTTCCAGGGGCCCGGATCCGAATTCCCGCCGGGTCCGCC
GGTCCTGGTGACTACGCCGCCGGGCGAACGCCACGAAATCGGTGCGATGCTGGCGGCGTACCATCTGCGT
CGTAAGGGCGTCCCGGCGCTGTATCTGGGCCCGGATACTCCGCTGCCGGACCTGCGTGCACTGGCGCGCC
GCCTGGGTGCAGGCGCGGTCGTGCTGTCTGCTGTTCTGAGCGAACCGCTGCGTGCTCTGCCTGACGGTGC
CCTGAAAGATCTGGCACCGCGTGTTTTCCTGGGCGGCCAGGGCGCAGGCCCGGAAGAGGCACGCCGTCTG
GGTGCCGAATACATGGAAGACCTGAAAGGCCTGGCTGAAGCGCTGTGGCTGCCGCGCGGTCCGGAAAAAG
AAGCAATCTAAAAGCTTGCGGCCGCACTCGAGCACCACCACCACCACCACTGAGATCCGGCTGCTAACAA
AGCCCGAAAGGAAGCTGAGTTGGCTGCTGCCACCGCTGAGCAATAACTAGCATAACCCCTTGGGGCCTCT
AAACGGGTCTTGAGGGGTTTTTTGCTGAAAGGAGGAACTATATCCGGATTGGCGAATGGG
[124 nt withheld, positions 4751-4874]
C
[91 nt withheld, positions 4876-4966]
A
[49 nt withheld, positions 4968-5016]
CCTTTGACGTTGGAGTCCACGTTCTTT
[37 nt withheld, positions 5044-5080]
ACCCTATCTCGGTCTATTCTTTTGATTTATAAGGGATTTTGCCGATTTCGGCCTATTGGTTAAAAAATGA
GCTGATTTAACAAAAATTTAACGCGAATTTTAACAAAATATTAACGCTTACAATTTAGGTGGCACTTTTC
GGGGAAATGTGCGCGGAACCCCTATTTGTTTATTTTTCTAAATACATTCAAATATGTATCCGCTCATGAG
ACAATAACCCTGATAAATGCTTCAATAATATTGAAAAAGGAAGAGTATGAGTATTCAACATTTCCGTGTC
GCCCTTATTCCCTTTTTTGCGGCATTTTGCCTTCCTGTTTTTGCTCACCCAGAAACGCTGGTGAAAGTAA
AAGATGCTGAAGATCAGTTGGGTGCACGAGTGGGTTACATCGAACTGGATCTCAACAGCGGTAAGATCCT
TGAGAGTTTTCGCCCCGAAGAACGTTTTCCAATGATGAGCACTTTTAAAGTTCTGCTATGTGGCGCGGTA
TTATCCCGTATTGACGCCGGGCAAGAGCAACTCGGTCGCCGCATACACTATTCTCAGAATGACTTGGTTG
AGTACTCACCAGTCACAGAAAAGCATCTTACGGATGGCATGACAGTAAGAGAATTATGCAGTGCTGCCAT
AACCATGAGTGATAACACTGCGGCCAACTTACTTCTGACAACGATCGGAGGACCGAAGGAGCTAACCGCT
TTTTTGCACAACATGGGGGATCATGTAACTCGCCTTGATCGTTGGGAACCGGAGCTGAATGAAGCCATAC
CAAACGACGAGCGTGACACCACGATGCCTGCAGCAATGGCAACAACGTTGCGCAAACTATTAACTGGCGA
ACTACTTACTCTAGCTTCCCGGCAACAATTAATAGACTGGATGGAGGCGGATAAAGTTGCAGGACCACTT
CTGCGCTCGGCCCTTCCGGCTGGCTGGTTTATTGCTGATAAATCTGGAGCCGGTGAGCGTGGGTCTCGCG
GTATCATTGCAGCACTGGGGCCAGATGGTAAGCCCTCCCGTATCGTAGTTATCTACACGACGGGGAGTCA
GGCAACTATGGATGAACGAAATAGACAGATCGCTGAGA
Features (pLannotate 1.2.2; 20 found; start..end, strand, type, name):
    200..788     +  rep_origin     ori: high-copy-number ColE1/pMB1/pBR322/pUC origin of replication
    974..1113    -  misc_feature   bom: basis of mobility region from pBR322
   1215..1406    -  CDS            rop: Rop protein, which maintains plasmids at low copy number; rop
   1423..1803    +  CDS            YPB1_ECOLX: Protein predicted: Swiss-Prot protein existence level 4. From Escherichia coli.
   1875..2166    -  CDS            TcR (fragment): tetracycline efflux protein; tet; confers resistance to tetracycline
   2181..2202    -  protein_bind   CAP binding site: CAP binding activates transcription in the presence of cAMP. E. coli catabolite activator protein
   2215..3297    -  CDS            lacI: lac repressor; lacI; The lac repressor binds to the lac operator to inhibit transcription in E. coli. This inhibition can be relieved by adding lactose or isopropyl-β-D-thiogalactopyranoside (IPTG).
   3298..3375    -  promoter       lacI promoter: lacI
   3383..3662    -  CDS            TcR (fragment): tetracycline efflux protein; tet; confers resistance to tetracycline
   3688..3706    +  promoter       T7 promoter: promoter for bacteriophage T7 RNA polymerase
   3707..3731    +  protein_bind   lac operator: The lac repressor binds to the lac operator to inhibit transcription in E. coli. This inhibition can be relieved by adding lactose or isopropyl-β-D-thiogalactopyranoside (IPTG). lac repressor encoded by lacI
   3746..3768    +  RBS            RBS: efficient ribosome binding site from bacteriophage T7 gene 10 (Olins and Rangwala, 1989)
   3776..4102    +  CDS            TrxA: E. coli thioredoxin; trxA
   4184..4558    +  CDS            carH (fragment): CARH_THET8 - Experimental evidence at protein level: Swiss-Prot protein existence level 1. Negative regulator of genes involved in carotenoid biosynthesis. From Thermus thermophilus (strain ATCC 27634 / DSM 579 / HB8).
   4583..4600    +  CDS            9xHis (fragment): 9xHis affinity tag
   4610..4659    +  CDS            SET1 (fragment): solubility-enhancement tag derived from T7 phage gene 10B
   4667..4714    +  terminator     T7 terminator: transcription terminator for bacteriophage T7 RNA polymerase
   4751..5179    +  rep_origin     f1 ori (sequence partly withheld): f1 bacteriophage origin of replication; arrow indicates direction of (+) strand synthesis
   5232..5336    +  promoter       AmpR promoter: bla
   5337..29      +  CDS            AmpR (across the origin): β-lactamase; bla; confers resistance to ampicillin, carbenicillin, and related antibiotics
