[The description below was written by a language model from this plasmid's Addgene catalogue record and pLannotate feature annotations shown in this document.]
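Description:
p32m3C Trx-CC is a 6,168 nt bacterial expression plasmid built on the p32m3C backbone, a pET-style T7 vector for producing recombinant protein in E. coli. It replicates from a ColE1/pMB1-type origin and also retains the pBR322 bom region and the rop gene. The catalogue lists it as high copy, although rop normally holds copy number down. Selection is by ampicillin through β-lactamase (AmpR) expressed from its own promoter. An f1 phage origin is also present, along with short non-functional remnants of the tetracycline resistance gene inherited from the pBR322 lineage.

The expression cassette consists of a T7 promoter followed directly by a lac operator and the strong T7 gene 10 ribosome binding site. A plasmid-borne lacI gene supplies repressor, so transcription stays off until it is induced with IPTG in a host that provides T7 RNA polymerase. The open reading frame begins with E. coli thioredoxin (TrxA), a solubility-enhancing fusion partner. According to the catalogue, this is followed by a 3C protease cleavage site that allows thioredoxin to be removed, although the site is not annotated separately in the feature table. Next comes a fragment of carH, the B12-dependent photoreceptor and transcriptional regulator from Thermus thermophilus. A downstream histidine tag is annotated for affinity purification, and a T7 terminator closes the unit. The short match to the SET1 tag just before the terminator is probably residual vector sequence.

The record is inconsistent about which fragment this is, calling it CarHCC in the purpose field and CarHCN in the alternative name. The associated work concerns split CarH halves that reassemble with B12 to form photoresponsive hydrogels, and this plasmid serves to produce one of those halves.
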