Addgene plasmid #196475: p32m3C Trx-CC
Purpose: Protein expression of Thiolredoxin-3C cleavage site-CarHCC
Depositing lab: Fei Sun. Depositing organization: Hong Kong University of Science and Technology. Publication: B(12)-induced reassembly of split photoreceptor protein enables photoresponsive hydrogels with tunable mechanics. Yang Z, Fok HKF, Luo J, Yang Y, Wang R, Huang X, Sun F. Sci Adv. 2022 Apr;8(13):eabm5482. doi: 10.1126/sciadv.abm5482. Epub 2022 Apr 1. PubMed 35363531.
Backbone
  Vector backbone: p32m3C
  Vector type: Bacterial Expression
Growth in bacteria
  Bacterial resistance: Ampicillin, 100 μg/mL
  Growth temperature: 37°C
  Growth strain: DH5alpha
  Copy number: High Copy
Gene/Insert
  Gene/Insert name: Trx-CC (alt name: Thioredoxin tag-3C cleavage site-CarHCN)
  Species: Other
  Promoter: T7
  Cloning method: Restriction Enzyme; 5′ cloning site Unknown (unknown if destroyed)
Terms and licenses: Academic/Nonprofit Terms; Industry Terms: Not Available to Industry
How to cite: p32m3C Trx-CC was a gift from Fei Sun (Addgene plasmid # 196475 ; http://n2t.net/addgene:196475 ; RRID:Addgene_196475)
